Addgene plasmid #58221: pFGL820
Purpose: For fungal transformation via ATMT. Transformants to be selected by sulfonylurea (specially chlorimuro ethyl) resistance.
Depositing lab: Naweed Naqvi. Depositing organization: Temasek Life Sciences Laboratory. Publication: A series of vectors for fungal transformation. Sweigard JA, Chumley F, Carroll A, Farrall L, Valent B. Fungal Genetics Reports, 1997. Vol. 44, Article 19 10.4148/1941-4765.1287.
Backbone
  Vector backbone: pFGL815
  Modifications to backbone: Sulfonylurea resistance (SUR) cassette (2.8kb)has been cloned into pFGL815 (Addgene 52322) between Xba1 and Sal1 sites.
  Vector type: Bacterial Expression
  Selectable markers: Sulfonylurea (chlorimuron ethyl)
Growth in bacteria
  Bacterial resistance: Kanamycin, 50 μg/mL
  Growth temperature: 37°C
  Growth strain: XL1 Blue
  Copy number: High Copy
Gene/Insert
  Gene/Insert name: ILV2 (alt name: SUR)
  Species: Magnaporthe grisea
  Insert size (bp): 2830
  GenBank ID: AF013601
  Promoter: ILV2 native promoter
  Cloning method: Restriction Enzyme; 5′ cloning site XhoI (destroyed during cloning); 3′ cloning site SalI (not destroyed)
  Sequencing primers: 5′ CACCTCGAGGTGCCAACGCCACAGTGCCCCACATCT; 3′ CGACGTCGACATGCAATTCCCGTGCAATAATCAATTCC
Resource information
  A portion of this plasmid was derived from a plasmid made by: pCB1550 from FGSC (Fungal Genetics Stock Center).
Terms and licenses: Academic/Nonprofit Terms; Industry Terms: Not Available to Industry
Depositor comments: Reference: Sweigard J, Chumley F, Carroll A, Farrall L, Valent B (1997) A series of vectors for fungal transformation. Fungal Genet Newsl 44: 52-53 Please note that the actual sequence of the SUR gene in this plasmid differs from the Genbank reference sequence AF013601 by a G120V mutation in the ILV2 locus. G120V does not contribute to the sulfonyl urea resistance per se.
How to cite: pFGL820 was a gift from Naweed Naqvi (Addgene plasmid # 58221 ; http://n2t.net/addgene:58221 ; RRID:Addgene_58221)
