[The description below was written by a language model from this plasmid's Addgene catalogue record and pLannotate feature annotations shown in this document.]
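Description:
pFGL820 is a binary T-DNA vector for Agrobacterium tumefaciens-mediated transformation (ATMT) of filamentous fungi, although the catalogue lists its vector type as bacterial expression. It was built from the pFGL815 backbone. The 9,665-nt annotated sequence shows the usual binary-vector architecture. A ColE1/pMB1-type high-copy origin with the pBR322 bom region supports propagation in E. coli. The pVS1 oriV, together with the RepA replication and StaA stability genes, maintains the plasmid in Agrobacterium. A kanamycin resistance gene (aminoglycoside phosphotransferase) provides bacterial selection. Nopaline-type left and right border repeats define the DNA segment transferred into the fungal genome. Between them lie remnants of a pUC-type multiple cloning site, a lacZα fragment and a CaMV polyadenylation signal.

The payload is a roughly 2.8 kb sulfonylurea resistance (SUR) cassette derived from pCB1550. It carries the Magnaporthe grisea ILV2 gene under its native promoter. ILV2 encodes acetolactate synthase, the enzyme targeted by sulfonylurea herbicides, and the resistant allele lets transformants be selected on chlorimuron ethyl. The automated annotation labels this coding region by homology to the yeast ILV2 protein, but the record gives the source as Magnaporthe. The record is slightly inconsistent about the cloning: the backbone note places the cassette between XbaI and SalI sites, whereas the insert fields list a destroyed XhoI site at the 5′ end and a retained SalI site at the 3′ end. The depositor notes that the sequence differs from the GenBank reference by a G120V substitution, which is said not to contribute to resistance. The plasmid serves as a selectable base vector for fungal transformation, and the retained cloning-site fragments may allow additional sequences to be inserted within the T-DNA.
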