Features (pLannotate 1.2.2; 15 found; start..end, strand, type, name):
      6..28      +  misc_feature   MCS (fragment): pUC18/19 multiple cloning site
    987..2669    +  CDS            ILV2 (fragment): ILVB_YEAST - Also known as SMR1. Experimental evidence at protein level: Swiss-Prot protein existence level 1. From Saccharomyces cerevisiae (strain ATCC 204508 / S288c) (Baker's yeast).
   2864..2887    +  misc_feature   MCS (fragment): pUC18/19 multiple cloning site
   2890..3044    +  CDS            lacZα (fragment): LacZα fragment of β-galactosidase; lacZ fragment
   3110..3134    +  misc_feature   RB T-DNA repeat: right border repeat from nopaline C58 T-DNA
   3474..3875    +  CDS            Y4CG_SINFN (fragment): Protein inferred from homology: Swiss-Prot protein existence level 3. From Sinorhizobium fredii (strain NBRC 101917 / NGR234).
   4435..5064    +  CDS            pVS1 StaA: stability protein from the Pseudomonas plasmid pVS1 (Heeb et al., 2000)
   5497..6565    +  CDS            pVS1 RepA (fragment): replication protein from the Pseudomonas plasmid pVS1 (Heeb et al., 2000)
   6631..6825    +  rep_origin     pVS1 oriV: origin of replication for the Pseudomonas plasmid pVS1 (Heeb et al., 2000)
   7028..7067    +  CDS            rop (fragment): Rop protein, which maintains plasmids at low copy number; rop
   7169..7309    +  misc_feature   bom: basis of mobility region from pBR322
   7495..8083    -  rep_origin     ori: high-copy-number ColE1/pMB1/pBR322/pUC origin of replication
   8170..8964    -  CDS            KanR: aminoglycoside phosphotransferase; aphA-3; confers resistance to kanamycin
   9389..9413    +  misc_feature   LB T-DNA repeat: left border repeat from nopaline C58 T-DNA
   9491..9665    -  polyA_signal   CaMV poly(A) signal: cauliflower mosaic virus polyadenylation signal
>Addgene plasmid #58221 | pFGL820 | depositor full sequence | sequence record 89560 | pFGL820 sequence 9665 bps
CTCGAGAATTCGAGCTCGGTACCCGGGGGATCCACTAGTTCTAGAGTCGAGGTGCCAACGCCACAGTGCC
CCACATCTCCCGGCTGGATTCACCGTTGAGCGGGGATTGTGTGGAGGGACTTGGTCGAAAATTTGTGAAC
CTCCGATGGCGGCAAACATGACTCCACGATTCACAGCCCAAAGGCCTGGCCCTGCTTCAATTGTCATCGT
CTGACAGGTCCAGGAAAAATAGTTAGCTGGAGGCTCGTTACTTTTTTTTCCCGCTTCAACGGCCAAGCAA
GCAAGCTCATCGTCTCTCGTTCTTTTCTCCATTATTGACGACTGAGAACAGATTCGAAATGCTTCGTACT
GTTGGCCGCAAAGCCCTGAGGGGCTCATCCAAGGGATGTTCACGAACCATCTCGACTCTCAAGCCCGCCA
CGGCAACTATTGCCAAGCCCGGCAGCAGGACCCTTTCGACGCCAGCGACGGCAACAGCAACGTAAGTCAG
AATCACGAGCGAGCGAACAAACAGGCAGAGTTACAAACGCCATCACTACGCCTTGTCTTTTCGTCTCTGT
TACGTGTCGCCACCCCCATGCGAGCTACACGTCTGCGCCTGAAGTCACAAGGCTTGCAATTTCATGACGA
TGAACAACACTGACACTTCTGTTACAGAGCACCTCGAACTAAGCCCAGCGCCAGCTTCAATGCTCGCCGC
GATCCCCAGCCTCTGGTCAACCCTCGCTCAGGTGAGGCAGACGAATCGTAAGTTGCGCCAACACCGCTCC
TACACCGCCAAGACCCATACCGCCGTCGCATTTGGACAAGCACAAGACTGATTTGACCGTGGCATAGATT
CATTGGCAAGACGGGAGGAGAGATTTTCCACGAGATGATGCTGAGGCAAAACGTCAAGCATATCTGTAAG
CGTCTAATTCTACAAATTCCTACCCTCGATTTCAACCACATATTCAACCACATATTCTGACACATGAGTC
ACAGTCGGTTACCCTGGCGGTGCTATCCTTCCCGTGTTCGACGCGATCTACAACTCGAAGCACATCGACT
TTGTTCTGCCCAAGCATGAGCAAGGCGCCGGCCACATGGCAGAGGGCTATGCTCGCGCTTCAGGCAAACC
CGGCGTTGTTCTCGTCACCTCCGGCCCCGGTGCCACAAATGTCATCACTCCCATGGCCGACGCTCTTGCC
GACGGTACACCTCTGGTTGTATTCTCAGGACAGGTTGTTACCTCTGATATTGGAAGCGACGCCTTCCAGG
AGGCCGACGTCATAGGCATCTCCCGGTCTTGCACCAAGTGGAACGTCATGGTTAAGAGCGCTGACGAGCT
CCCGAGGAGAATTAACGAGGCCTTTGAGATTGCCACCAGTGGGCGACCTGGGCCTGTCTTGGTCGATCTG
CCCAAGGACGTCACGGCTAGTGTGCTGAGGAGGGCTATCCCCACCGAGACCTCGATTCCCTCTATTAGCG
CAGCAGCACGGGCTGTCCAAGAGGCAGGCCGAAAGCAGCTTGAGCACTCCATCAAACGCGTAGCCGATCT
CGTCAACATTGCCAAGAAGCCCGTCATATATGCCGGCCAAGGTGTCATTTTGTCGGAAGGCGGCGTTGAA
CTTCTCAAGGCGCTTGCCGACAAGGCCTCGATTCCTGTCACCACCACTCTGCATGGTCTGGGAGCCTTTG
ACGAGCTCGACGAGAAGGCACTGCACATGCTTGGTATGCACGGTTCGGCTTATGCCAACATGTCCATGCA
AGAGGCCGATTTGATCATTGCCCTTGGTGGCCGCTTCGATGACCGTGTCACTGGCAGCATCCCCAAATTT
GCTCCTGCCGCCAAGCTAGCTGCTGCTGAAGGACGCGGAGGTATTGTCCACTTCGAGATTATGCCCAAGA
ACATCAACAAGGTCGTCCAAGCAACAGAGGCCATTGAGGGCGACGTTGCTTCGAACTTGAAGCTGTTGCT
CCCCAAGATTGAACAACGATCCATGACCGATCGCAAGGAGTGGTTCGACCAGATCAAGGAGTGGAAGGAG
AAGTGGCCTCTGTCACATTATGAGAGGGCCGAGCGTAGTGGTCTCATCAAGCCTCAGACTCTGATCGAGG
AGCTGAGCAACCTGACTGCTGACCGCAAGGACATGACCTACATCACAACCGGTGTTGGCCAGCACCAAAT
GTGGACAGCACAACATTTCAGGTGGAGGCACCCACGGTCCATGATCACCTCTGGCGGTTTGGGAACCATG
GGATATGGTCTGCCGGCAGCGATTGGCGCCAAGGTTGCTAGGCCAGATGCTTTGGTCATTGACATCGACG
GCGACGCATCGTTCAACATGACTCTGACAGAGCTTTCGACGGCGGCACAGTTCAACATTGGCGTCAAGGT
CATTGTCTTGAACAACGAGGAGCAGGGAATGGTGACCCAATGGCAGAACTTGTTCTACGAGGACCGCTAC
TCACATACACACCAGCGCAACCCAGACTTCATGAAGCTCGCCGATGCAATGGACGTTCAACATCGCCGTG
TTTCGAAGCCTGACGATGTCGTTGATGCTCTGACGTGGCTGATCAACACCGACGGCCCCGCTCTGCTTGA
GGTGATGACTGATAAGAAGGTTCCTGTTCTGCCCATGGTGCCCGGAGGTAACGGCCTGCACGAGTTCATC
ACGTTTGATGCCAGTAAGTAATATATCCAATGCACTCCTGTGGCCCATTTTGAGCCTTGGGTATGATTCT
AGTTCAACTTGCTAACCAGTGCATCAACTCGTATAGGCAAGGATAAGCAACGGAGAGAGCTGATGCGCGC
GAGGACGAATGGCCTGCACGGTTAAGTTGATAATGGGAATTGATTATTGCACGGGAATTGCATGTCGACC
TGCAGGCATGCAAGCTTGGCACTGGCCGTCGTTTTACAACGTCGTGACTGGGAAAACCCTGGCGTTACCC
AACTTAATCGCCTTGCAGCACATCCCCCTTTCGCCAGCTGGCGTAATAGCGAAGAGGCCCGCACCGATCG
CCCTTCCCAACAGTTGCGCAGCCTGAATGGCGAATGCTAGAGCAGCTTGAGCTTGGATCAGATTGTCGTT
TCCCGCCTTCAGTTTAAACTATCAGTGTTTGACAGGATATATTGGCGGGTAAACCTAAGAGAAAAGAGCG
TTTATTAGAATAATCGGATATTTAAAAGGGCGTGAAAAGGTTTATCCGTTGGTCCATTTGTATGTCCATG
CCAACCACAGGGTTCCCCTCGGGATCAAAGTACTTTGATCCAACCCCTCCGCTGCTATAGTGCAGTCGGC
TTCTGACGTTCAGTGCAGCCGTCTTCTGAAAACGACATGTCGCACAAGTCCTAAGTTACGCGACAGGCTG
CCGCCCTGCCCTTTTCCTGGCGTTTTCTTGTCGCGTGTTTTAGTCGCATAAAGTAGAATACTTGCGACTA
GAACCGGAGACATTACGCCATGAACAAGAGCGCCGCCGCTGGCCTGCTGGGCTATGCCCGCGTCAGCACC
GACGACCAGGACTTGACCAACCAACGGGCCGAACTGCACGCGGCCGGCTGCACCAAGCTGTTTTCCGAGA
AGATCACCGGCACCAGGCGCGACCGCCCGGAGCTGGCCAGGATGCTTGACCACCTACGCCCTGGCGACGT
TGTGACAGTGACCAGGCTAGACCGCCTGGCCCGCAGCACCCGCGACCTACTGGACATTGCCGAGCGCATC
CAGGAGGCCGGCGCGGGCCTGCGTAGCCTGGCAGAGCCGTGGGCCGACACCACCACGCCGGCCGGCCGCA
TGGTGTTGACCGTGTTCGCCGGCATTGCCGAGTTCGAGCGTTCCCTAATCATCGACCGCACCCGGAGCGG
GCGCGAGGCCGCCAAGGCCCGAGGCGTGAAGTTTGGCCCCCGCCCTACCCTCACCCCGGCACAGATCGCG
CACGCCCGCGAGCTGATCGACCAGGAAGGCCGCACCGTGAAAGAGGCGGCTGCACTGCTTGGCGTGCATC
GCTCGACCCTGTACCGCGCACTTGAGCGCAGCGAGGAAGTGACGCCCACCGAGGCCAGGCGGCGCGGTGC
CTTCCGTGAGGACGCATTGACCGAGGCCGACGCCCTGGCGGCCGCCGAGAATGAACGCCAAGAGGAACAA
GCATGAAACCGCACCAGGACGGCCAGGACGAACCGTTTTTCATTACCGAAGAGATCGAGGCGGAGATGAT
CGCGGCCGGGTACGTGTTCGAGCCGCCCGCGCACGTCTCAACCGTGCGGCTGCATGAAATCCTGGCCGGT
TTGTCTGATGCCAAGCTGGCGGCCTGGCCGGCCAGCTTGGCCGCTGAAGAAACCGAGCGCCGCCGTCTAA
AAAGGTGATGTGTATTTGAGTAAAACAGCTTGCGTCATGCGGTCGCTGCGTATATGATGCGATGAGTAAA
TAAACAAATACGCAAGGGGAACGCATGAAGGTTATCGCTGTACTTAACCAGAAAGGCGGGTCAGGCAAGA
CGACCATCGCAACCCATCTAGCCCGCGCCCTGCAACTCGCCGGGGCCGATGTTCTGTTAGTCGATTCCGA
TCCCCAGGGCAGTGCCCGCGATTGGGCGGCCGTGCGGGAAGATCAACCGCTAACCGTTGTCGGCATCGAC
CGCCCGACGATTGACCGCGACGTGAAGGCCATCGGCCGGCGCGACTTCGTAGTGATCGACGGAGCGCCCC
AGGCGGCGGACTTGGCTGTGTCCGCGATCAAGGCAGCCGACTTCGTGCTGATTCCGGTGCAGCCAAGCCC
TTACGACATATGGGCCACCGCCGACCTGGTGGAGCTGGTTAAGCAGCGCATTGAGGTCACGGATGGAAGG
CTACAAGCGGCCTTTGTCGTGTCGCGGGCGATCAAAGGCACGCGCATCGGCGGTGAGGTTGCCGAGGCGC
TGGCCGGGTACGAGCTGCCCATTCTTGAGTCCCGTATCACGCAGCGCGTGAGCTACCCAGGCACTGCCGC
CGCCGGCACAACCGTTCTTGAATCAGAACCCGAGGGCGACGCTGCCCGCGAGGTCCAGGCGCTGGCCGCT
GAAATTAAATCAAAACTCATTTGAGTTAATGAGGTAAAGAGAAAATGAGCAAAAGCACAAACACGCTAAG
TGCCGGCCGTCCGAGCGCACGCAGCAGCAAGGCTGCAACGTTGGCCAGCCTGGCAGACACGCCAGCCATG
AAGCGGGTCAACTTTCAGTTGCCGGCGGAGGATCACACCAAGCTGAAGATGTACGCGGTACGCCAAGGCA
AGACCATTACCGAGCTGCTATCTGAATACATCGCGCAGCTACCAGAGTAAATGAGCAAATGAATAAATGA
GTAGATGAATTTTAGCGGCTAAAGGAGGCGGCATGGAAAATCAAGAACAACCAGGCACCGACGCCGTGGA
ATGCCCCATGTGTGGAGGAACGGGCGGTTGGCCAGGCGTAAGCGGCTGGGTTGTCTGCCGGCCCTGCAAT
GGCACTGGAACCCCCAAGCCCGAGGAATCGGCGTGACGGTCGCAAACCATCCGGCCCGGTACAAATCGGC
GCGGCGCTGGGTGATGACCTGGTGGAGAAGTTGAAGGCCGCGCAGGCCGCCCAGCGGCAACGCATCGAGG
CAGAAGCACGCCCCGGTGAATCGTGGCAAGCGGCCGCTGATCGAATCCGCAAAGAATCCCGGCAACCGCC
GGCAGCCGGTGCGCCGTCGATTAGGAAGCCGCCCAAGGGCGACGAGCAACCAGATTTTTTCGTTCCGATG
CTCTATGACGTGGGCACCCGCGATAGTCGCAGCATCATGGACGTGGCCGTTTTCCGTCTGTCGAAGCGTG
ACCGACGAGCTGGCGAGGTGATCCGCTACGAGCTTCCAGACGGGCACGTAGAGGTTTCCGCAGGGCCGGC
CGGCATGGCCAGTGTGTGGGATTACGACCTGGTACTGATGGCGGTTTCCCATCTAACCGAATCCATGAAC
CGATACCGGGAAGGGAAGGGAGACAAGCCCGGCCGCGTGTTCCGTCCACACGTTGCGGACGTACTCAAGT
TCTGCCGGCGAGCCGATGGCGGAAAGCAGAAAGACGACCTGGTAGAAACCTGCATTCGGTTAAACACCAC
GCACGTTGCCATGCAGCGTACGAAGAAGGCCAAGAACGGCCGCCTGGTGACGGTATCCGAGGGTGAAGCC
TTGATTAGCCGCTACAAGATCGTAAAGAGCGAAACCGGGCGGCCGGAGTACATCGAGATCGAGCTAGCTG
ATTGGATGTACCGCGAGATCACAGAAGGCAAGAACCCGGACGTGCTGACGGTTCACCCCGATTACTTTTT
GATCGATCCCGGCATCGGCCGTTTTCTCTACCGCCTGGCACGCCGCGCCGCAGGCAAGGCAGAAGCCAGA
TGGTTGTTCAAGACGATCTACGAACGCAGTGGCAGCGCCGGAGAGTTCAAGAAGTTCTGTTTCACCGTGC
GCAAGCTGATCGGGTCAAATGACCTGCCGGAGTACGATTTGAAGGAGGAGGCGGGGCAGGCTGGCCCGAT
CCTAGTCATGCGCTACCGCAACCTGATCGAGGGCGAAGCATCCGCCGGTTCCTAATGTACGGAGCAGATG
CTAGGGCAAATTGCCCTAGCAGGGGAAAAAGGTCGAAAAGGTCTCTTTCCTGTGGATAGCACGTACATTG
GGAACCCAAAGCCGTACATTGGGAACCGGAACCCGTACATTGGGAACCCAAAGCCGTACATTGGGAACCG
GTCACACATGTAAGTGACTGATATAAAAGAGAAAAAAGGCGATTTTTCCGCCTAAAACTCTTTAAAACTT
ATTAAAACTCTTAAAACCCGCCTGGCCTGTGCATAACTGTCTGGCCAGCGCACAGCCGAAGAGCTGCAAA
AAGCGCCTACCCTTCGGTCGCTGCGCTCCCTACGCCCCGCCGCTTCGCGTCGGCCTATCGCGGCCGCTGG
CCGCTCAAAAATGGCTGGCCTACGGCCAGGCAATCTACCAGGGCGCGGACAAGCCGCGCCGTCGCCACTC
GACCGCCGGCGCCCACATCAAGGCACCCTGCCTCGCGCGTTTCGGTGATGACGGTGAAAACCTCTGACAC
ATGCAGCTCCCGGAGACGGTCACAGCTTGTCTGTAAGCGGATGCCGGGAGCAGACAAGCCCGTCAGGGCG
CGTCAGCGGGTGTTGGCGGGTGTCGGGGCGCAGCCATGACCCAGTCACGTAGCGATAGCGGAGTGTATAC
TGGCTTAACTATGCGGCATCAGAGCAGATTGTACTGAGAGTGCACCATATGCGGTGTGAAATACCGCACA
GATGCGTAAGGAGAAAATACCGCATCAGGCGCTCTTCCGCTTCCTCGCTCACTGACTCGCTGCGCTCGGT
CGTTCGGCTGCGGCGAGCGGTATCAGCTCACTCAAAGGCGGTAATACGGTTATCCACAGAATCAGGGGAT
AACGCAGGAAAGAACATGTGAGCAAAAGGCCAGCAAAAGGCCAGGAACCGTAAAAAGGCCGCGTTGCTGG
CGTTTTTCCATAGGCTCCGCCCCCCTGACGAGCATCACAAAAATCGACGCTCAAGTCAGAGGTGGCGAAA
CCCGACAGGACTATAAAGATACCAGGCGTTTCCCCCTGGAAGCTCCCTCGTGCGCTCTCCTGTTCCGACC
CTGCCGCTTACCGGATACCTGTCCGCCTTTCTCCCTTCGGGAAGCGTGGCGCTTTCTCATAGCTCACGCT
GTAGGTATCTCAGTTCGGTGTAGGTCGTTCGCTCCAAGCTGGGCTGTGTGCACGAACCCCCCGTTCAGCC
CGACCGCTGCGCCTTATCCGGTAACTATCGTCTTGAGTCCAACCCGGTAAGACACGACTTATCGCCACTG
GCAGCAGCCACTGGTAACAGGATTAGCAGAGCGAGGTATGTAGGCGGTGCTACAGAGTTCTTGAAGTGGT
GGCCTAACTACGGCTACACTAGAAGGACAGTATTTGGTATCTGCGCTCTGCTGAAGCCAGTTACCTTCGG
AAAAAGAGTTGGTAGCTCTTGATCCGGCAAACAAACCACCGCTGGTAGCGGTGGTTTTTTTGTTTGCAAG
CAGCAGATTACGCGCAGAAAAAAAGGATCTCAAGAAGATCCTTTGATCTTTTCTACGGGGTCTGACGCTC
AGTGGAACGAAAACTCACGTTAAGGGATTTTGGTCATGCATTCTAGGTACTAAAACAATTCATCCAGTAA
AATATAATATTTTATTTTCTCCCAATCAGGCTTGATCCCCAGTAAGTCAAAAAATAGCTCGACATACTGT
TCTTCCCCGATATCCTCCCTGATCGACCGGACGCAGAAGGCAATGTCATACCACTTGTCCGCCCTGCCGC
TTCTCCCAAGATCAATAAAGCCACTTACTTTGCCATCTTTCACAAAGATGTTGCTGTCTCCCAGGTCGCC
GTGGGAAAAGACAAGTTCCTCTTCGGGCTTTTCCGTCTTTAAAAAATCATACAGCTCGCGCGGATCTTTA
AATGGAGTGTCTTCTTCCCAGTTTTCGCAATCCACATCGGCCAGATCGTTATTCAGTAAGTAATCCAATT
CGGCTAAGCGGCTGTCTAAGCTATTCGTATAGGGACAATCCGATATGTCGATGGAGTGAAAGAGCCTGAT
GCACTCCGCATACAGCTCGATAATCTTTTCAGGGCTTTGTTCATCTTCATACTCTTCCGAGCAAAGGACG
CCATCGGCCTCACTCATGAGCAGATTGCTCCAGCCATCATGCCGTTCAAAGTGCAGGACCTTTGGAACAG
GCAGCTTTCCTTCCAGCCATAGCATCATGTCCTTTTCCCGTTCCACATCATAGGTGGTCCCTTTATACCG
GCTGTCCGTCATTTTTAAATATAGGTTTTCATTTTCTCCCACCAGCTTATATACCTTAGCAGGAGACATT
CCTTCCGTATCTTTTACGCAGCGGTATTTTTCGATCAGTTTTTTCAATTCCGGTGATATTCTCATTTTAG
CCATTTATTATTTCCTTCCTCTTTTCTACAGTATTTAAAGATACCCCAAGAAGCTAATTATAACAAGACG
AACTCCAATTCACTGTTCCTTGCATTCTAAAACCTTAAATACCAGAAAACAGCTTTTTCAAAGTTGTTTT
CAAAGTTGGCGTATAACATAGTATCGACGGAGCCGATTTTGAAACCGCGGTGATCACAGGCAGCAACGCT
CTGTCATCGTTACAATCAACATGCTACCCTCCGCGAGATCATCCGTGTTTCAAACCCGGCAGCTTAGTTG
CCGTTCTTCCGAATAGCATCGGTAACATGAGCAAAGTCTGCCGCCTTACAACGGCTCTCCCGCTGACGCC
GTCCCGGACTGATGGGCTGCCTGTATCGAGTGGTGATTTTGTGCCGAGCTGCCGGTCGGGGAGCTGTTGG
CTGGCTGGTGGCAGGATATATTGTGGTGTAAACAAATTGACGCTTAGACAACTTAATAACACATTGCGGA
CGTTTTTAATGTACTGAATTAACGCCGAATTAATTCGGGGGATCTGGATTTTAGTACTGGATTTTGGTTT
TAGGAATTAGAAATTTTATTGATAGAAGTATTTTACAAATACAAATACATACTAAGGGTTTCTTATATGC
TCAACACATGAGCGAAACCCTATAGGAACCCTAATTCCCTTATCTGGGAACTACTCACACATTATTATGG
AGAAA
