>Addgene plasmid #58221 | pFGL820 | depositor partial sequence | sequence record 89561 | SUR cassette (2.8kb_Xba1_Sal1)
TCTAGAGTCGAGGTGCCAACGCCACAGTGCCCCACATCTCCCGGCTGGATTCACCGTTGAGCGGGGATTG
TGTGGAGGGACTTGGTCGAAAATTTGTGAACCTCCGATGGCGGCAAACATGACTCCACGATTCACAGCCC
AAAGGCCTGGCCCTGCTTCAATTGTCATCGTCTGACAGGTCCAGGAAAAATAGTTAGCTGGAGGCTCGTT
ACTTTTTTTTCCCGCTTCAACGGCCAAGCAAGCAAGCTCATCGTCTCTCGTTCTTTTCTCCATTATTGAC
GACTGAGAACAGATTCGAAATGCTTCGTACTGTTGGCCGCAAAGCCCTGAGGGGCTCATCCAAGGGATGT
TCACGAACCATCTCGACTCTCAAGCCCGCCACGGCAACTATTGCCAAGCCCGGCAGCAGGACCCTTTCGA
CGCCAGCGACGGCAACAGCAACGTAAGTCAGAATCACGAGCGAGCGAACAAACAGGCAGAGTTACAAACG
CCATCACTACGCCTTGTCTTTTCGTCTCTGTTACGTGTCGCCACCCCCATGCGAGCTACACGTCTGCGCC
TGAAGTCACAAGGCTTGCAATTTCATGACGATGAACAACACTGACACTTCTGTTACAGAGCACCTCGAAC
TAAGCCCAGCGCCAGCTTCAATGCTCGCCGCGATCCCCAGCCTCTGGTCAACCCTCGCTCAGGTGAGGCA
GACGAATCGTAAGTTGCGCCAACACCGCTCCTACACCGCCAAGACCCATACCGCCGTCGCATTTGGACAA
GCACAAGACTGATTTGACCGTGGCATAGATTCATTGGCAAGACGGGAGGAGAGATTTTCCACGAGATGAT
GCTGAGGCAAAACGTCAAGCATATCTGTAAGCGTCTAATTCTACAAATTCCTACCCTCGATTTCAACCAC
ATATTCAACCACATATTCTGACACATGAGTCACAGTCGGTTACCCTGGCGGTGCTATCCTTCCCGTGTTC
GACGCGATCTACAACTCGAAGCACATCGACTTTGTTCTGCCCAAGCATGAGCAAGGCGCCGGCCACATGG
CAGAGGGCTATGCTCGCGCTTCAGGCAAACCCGGCGTTGTTCTCGTCACCTCCGGCCCCGGTGCCACAAA
TGTCATCACTCCCATGGCCGACGCTCTTGCCGACGGTACACCTCTGGTTGTATTCTCAGGACAGGTTGTT
ACCTCTGATATTGGAAGCGACGCCTTCCAGGAGGCCGACGTCATAGGCATCTCCCGGTCTTGCACCAAGT
GGAACGTCATGGTTAAGAGCGCTGACGAGCTCCCGAGGAGAATTAACGAGGCCTTTGAGATTGCCACCAG
TGGGCGACCTGGGCCTGTCTTGGTCGATCTGCCCAAGGACGTCACGGCTAGTGTGCTGAGGAGGGCTATC
CCCACCGAGACCTCGATTCCCTCTATTAGCGCAGCAGCACGGGCTGTCCAAGAGGCAGGCCGAAAGCAGC
TTGAGCACTCCATCAAACGCGTAGCCGATCTCGTCAACATTGCCAAGAAGCCCGTCATATATGCCGGCCA
AGGTGTCATTTTGTCGGAAGGCGGCGTTGAACTTCTCAAGGCGCTTGCCGACAAGGCCTCGATTCCTGTC
ACCACCACTCTGCATGGTCTGGGAGCCTTTGACGAGCTCGACGAGAAGGCACTGCACATGCTTGGTATGC
ACGGTTCGGCTTATGCCAACATGTCCATGCAAGAGGCCGATTTGATCATTGCCCTTGGTGGCCGCTTCGA
TGACCGTGTCACTGGCAGCATCCCCAAATTTGCTCCTGCCGCCAAGCTAGCTGCTGCTGAAGGACGCGGA
GGTATTGTCCACTTCGAGATTATGCCCAAGAACATCAACAAGGTCGTCCAAGCAACAGAGGCCATTGAGG
GCGACGTTGCTTCGAACTTGAAGCTGTTGCTCCCCAAGATTGAACAACGATCCATGACCGATCGCAAGGA
GTGGTTCGACCAGATCAAGGAGTGGAAGGAGAAGTGGCCTCTGTCACATTATGAGAGGGCCGAGCGTAGT
GGTCTCATCAAGCCTCAGACTCTGATCGAGGAGCTGAGCAACCTGACTGCTGACCGCAAGGACATGACCT
ACATCACAACCGGTGTTGGCCAGCACCAAATGTGGACAGCACAACATTTCAGGTGGAGGCACCCACGGTC
CATGATCACCTCTGGCGGTTTGGGAACCATGGGATATGGTCTGCCGGCAGCGATTGGCGCCAAGGTTGCT
AGGCCAGATGCTTTGGTCATTGACATCGACGGCGACGCATCGTTCAACATGACTCTGACAGAGCTTTCGA
CGGCGGCACAGTTCAACATTGGCGTCAAGGTCATTGTCTTGAACAACGAGGAGCAGGGAATGGTGACCCA
ATGGCAGAACTTGTTCTACGAGGACCGCTACTCACATACACACCAGCGCAACCCAGACTTCATGAAGCTC
GCCGATGCAATGGACGTTCAACATCGCCGTGTTTCGAAGCCTGACGATGTCGTTGATGCTCTGACGTGGC
TGATCAACACCGACGGCCCCGCTCTGCTTGAGGTGATGACTGATAAGAAGGTTCCTGTTCTGCCCATGGT
GCCCGGAGGTAACGGCCTGCACGAGTTCATCACGTTTGATGCCAGTAAGTAATATATCCAATGCACTCCT
GTGGCCCATTTTGAGCCTTGGGTATGATTCTAGTTCAACTTGCTAACCAGTGCATCAACTCGTATAGGCA
AGGATAAGCAACGGAGAGAGCTGATGCGCGCGAGGACGAATGGCCTGCACGGTTAAGTTGATAATGGGAA
TTGATTATTGCACGGGAATTGCATGTCGAC
