>Addgene plasmid #58221 | pFGL820 | addgene partial sequence | sequence record 113909 | M13-F20 5'-TGTAAAACGACGGCCAGT-3'
GTGCAATAATCAATTCCCATTATCAACTTAACCGTGCAGGCCATTCGTCCTCGCGCGCATCAGCTCTCTC
CGTTGCTTATCCTTGCCTATACGAGTTGATGCACTGGTTAGCAAGTTGAACTAGAATCATACCCAAGGCT
CAAAATGGGCCACAGGAGTGCATTGGATATATTACTTACTGGCATCAAACGTGATGAACTCGTGCAGGCC
GTTACCTCCGGGCACCATGGGCAGAACAGGAACCTTCTTATCAGTCATCACCTCAAGCAGAGCGGGGCCG
TCGGTGTTGATCAGCCACGTCAGAGCATCAACGACATCGTCAGGCTTCGAAACACGGCGATGTTGAACGT
CCATTGCATCGGCGAGCTTCATGAAGTCTGGGTTGCGCTGGTGTGTATGTGAGTAGCGGTCCTCGTAGAA
CAAGTTCTGCCATTGGGTCACCATTCCCTGCTCCTCGTTGTTCAAGACAATGACCTTGACGCCAATGTTG
AACTGTGCCGCCGTCGAAAGCTCTGTCAGAGTCATGTTGAACGATGCGTCGCCGTCGATGTCAATGACCA
AAGCATCTGGCCTAGCAACCTTGGCGCCAATCGCTGCCGGCAGACCATATCCCATGGTTCCCAAACCGCC
AGAGGTGATCATGGACCGTGGGTGCCTCCACCTGAAATGTTGTGCTGTCCACATTTGGTGCT
