>Addgene plasmid #58221 | pFGL820 | addgene partial sequence | sequence record 114525 | LB-F1 5'-gtggtgtaaacaaattgacgc-3'
TGTACTGAATTAACGCCGAATTAATTCGGGGGATCTGGATTTTAGTACTGGATTTTGGTTTTAGGAATTA
GAAATTTTATTGATAGAAGTATTTTACAAATACAAATACATACTAAGGGTTTCTTATATGCTCAACACAT
GAGCGAAACCCTATAGGAACCCTAATTCCCTTATCTGGGAACTACTCACACATTATTATGGAGAAACTCG
AGAATTCGAGCTCGGTACCCGGGGGATCCACTAGTTCTAGAGTCGAGGTGCCAACGCCACAGTGCCCCAC
ATCTCCCGGCTGGATTCACCGTTGAGCGGGGATTGTGTGGAGGGACTTGGTCGAAAATTTGTGAACCTCC
GATGGCGGCAAACATGACTCCACGATTCACAGCCCAAAGGCCTGGCCCTGCTTCAATTGTCATCGTCTGA
CAGGTCCAGGAAAAATAGTTAGCTGGAGGCTCGTTACTTTTTTTTCCCGCTTCAACGGCCAAGCAAGCAA
GCTCATCGTCTCTCGTTCTTTTCTCCATTATTGACGACTGAGAACAGATTCGAAATGCTTCGTACTGTTG
GCCGCAAAGCCCTGAGGGGCTCATCCAAGGGATGTTCACGAACCATCTCGACTCTCAAGCCCGCCACGGC
AACTATTGCCAAGCCCGGCAGCAGGACCCTTTCGACGCCAGCGACGGCAACAGCAACGTAAGTCAGAATC
ACGAGCGAGCGAACAAACAGGCAGAGTTAC
